LOCUS       Exported 12576 bp ds-DNA circular SYN 13-MAY-2021
DEFINITION  pRS416-dCas9-Mxi1+TetR+pRPR1(TetO)-NotI-gRNA plasmid marked with
            His, expressing dCas9-Mxi1 under Tef1 promoter, and a tet-inducible
            promoter for gRNA expression..
ACCESSION   .
VERSION     .
KEYWORDS    ampl43
SOURCE      synthetic DNA construct
  ORGANISM  synthetic DNA construct
REFERENCE   1 (bases 1 to 12576)
  AUTHORS   Momen-Roknabadi A, Oikonomou P, Zegans M, Tavazoie S
  TITLE     An inducible CRISPR interference library for genetic interrogation
            of Saccharomyces cerevisiae biology.
  JOURNAL   Commun Biol. 2020 Nov 27;3(1):723. doi: 10.1038/s42003-020-01452-9.
  PUBMED    33247197
REFERENCE   2 (bases 1 to 12576)
  AUTHORS   .
  TITLE     Direct Submission
  JOURNAL   Exported May 13, 2021 from SnapGene Server 1.1.58
            http://www.snapgene.com
FEATURES             Location/Qualifiers
     source          1..12576
                     /organism="synthetic DNA construct"
                     /mol_type="other DNA"
     protein_bind    136..154
                     /gene="tetO"
                     /label=tet operator
                     /bound_moiety="tetracycline repressor TetR"
                     /note="bacterial operator O2 for the tetR and tetA genes"
     misc_RNA        227..302
                     /label=gRNA scaffold
                     /note="guide RNA scaffold for the Streptococcus pyogenes
                     CRISPR/Cas9 system"
     terminator      315..377
                     /label=RPR1 terminator
                     /note="transcription terminator for the S. cerevisiae RNase
                     P RNA gene"
     CDS             1512..2135
                     /codon_start=1
                     /gene="tetR from transposon Tn10"
                     /product="tetracycline repressor TetR"
                     /label=TetR
                     /note="TetR binds to the tetracycline operator tetO to
                     inhibit transcription. This inhibition can be relieved by
                     adding tetracycline or doxycycline."
                     /translation="MSRLDKSKVINSALELLNEVGIEGLTTRKLAQKLGVEQPTLYWHV
                     KNKRALLDALAIEMLDRHHTHFCPLEGESWQDFLRNNAKSFRCALLSHRDGAKVHLGTR
                     PTEKQYETLENQLAFLCQQGFSLENALYALSAVGHFTLGCVLEDQEHQVAKEERETPTT
                     DSMPPLLRQAIELFDHQGAEPAFLFGLELIICGLEKQLKCESGS"
     primer_bind     complement(1585..1604)
                     /label=Tet-R
                     /note="Tetracycline resistance gene, reverse primer"
     primer_bind     2632..2649
                     /label=L4440
                     /note="L4440 vector, forward primer"
     protein_bind    2766..2787
                     /label=CAP binding site
                     /bound_moiety="E. coli catabolite activator protein"
                     /note="CAP binding activates transcription in the presence
                     of cAMP."
     promoter        2802..2832
                     /label=lac promoter
                     /note="promoter for the E. coli lac operon"
     protein_bind    2840..2856
                     /label=lac operator
                     /bound_moiety="lac repressor encoded by lacI"
                     /note="The lac repressor binds to the lac operator to
                     inhibit transcription in E. coli. This inhibition can be
                     relieved by adding lactose or
                     isopropyl-beta-D-thiogalactopyranoside (IPTG)."
     primer_bind     2845..2867
                     /label=M13/pUC Reverse
                     /note="In lacZ gene"
     primer_bind     2864..2880
                     /label=M13 rev
                     /note="common sequencing primer, one of multiple similar
                     variants"
     primer_bind     2864..2880
                     /label=M13 Reverse
                     /note="In lacZ gene. Also called M13-rev"
     primer_bind     2899..2919
                     /label=T3
                     /note="T3 promoter, forward primer"
     promoter        2901..2919
                     /label=T3 promoter
                     /note="promoter for bacteriophage T3 RNA polymerase"
     promoter        2937..3335
                     /gene="S. cerevisiae TEF1"
                     /label=TEF1 promoter
                     /note="promoter for EF-1-alpha"
     CDS             3358..3378
                     /codon_start=1
                     /product="nuclear localization signal of SV40 (simian virus
                     40) large T antigen"
                     /label=SV40 NLS
                     /translation="PKKKRKV"
     CDS             3388..7491
                     /codon_start=1
                     /product="catalytically dead mutant of the Cas9
                     endonuclease from the Streptococcus pyogenes Type II
                     CRISPR/Cas system"
                     /label=dCas9
                     /note="RNA-guided DNA-binding protein that lacks
                     endonuclease activity due to the D10A mutation in the RuvC
                     catalytic domain and the H840A mutation in the HNH
                     catalytic domain"
                     /translation="MDKKYSIGLAIGTNSVGWAVITDEYKVPSKKFKVLGNTDRHSIKK
                     NLIGALLFDSGETAEATRLKRTARRRYTRRKNRICYLQEIFSNEMAKVDDSFFHRLEES
                     FLVEEDKKHERHPIFGNIVDEVAYHEKYPTIYHLRKKLVDSTDKADLRLIYLALAHMIK
                     FRGHFLIEGDLNPDNSDVDKLFIQLVQTYNQLFEENPINASGVDAKAILSARLSKSRRL
                     ENLIAQLPGEKKNGLFGNLIALSLGLTPNFKSNFDLAEDAKLQLSKDTYDDDLDNLLAQ
                     IGDQYADLFLAAKNLSDAILLSDILRVNTEITKAPLSASMIKRYDEHHQDLTLLKALVR
                     QQLPEKYKEIFFDQSKNGYAGYIDGGASQEEFYKFIKPILEKMDGTEELLVKLNREDLL
                     RKQRTFDNGSIPHQIHLGELHAILRRQEDFYPFLKDNREKIEKILTFRIPYYVGPLARG
                     NSRFAWMTRKSEETITPWNFEEVVDKGASAQSFIERMTNFDKNLPNEKVLPKHSLLYEY
                     FTVYNELTKVKYVTEGMRKPAFLSGEQKKAIVDLLFKTNRKVTVKQLKEDYFKKIECFD
                     SVEISGVEDRFNASLGTYHDLLKIIKDKDFLDNEENEDILEDIVLTLTLFEDREMIEER
                     LKTYAHLFDDKVMKQLKRRRYTGWGRLSRKLINGIRDKQSGKTILDFLKSDGFANRNFM
                     QLIHDDSLTFKEDIQKAQVSGQGDSLHEHIANLAGSPAIKKGILQTVKVVDELVKVMGR
                     HKPENIVIEMARENQTTQKGQKNSRERMKRIEEGIKELGSQILKEHPVENTQLQNEKLY
                     LYYLQNGRDMYVDQELDINRLSDYDVDAIVPQSFLKDDSIDNKVLTRSDKNRGKSDNVP
                     SEEVVKKMKNYWRQLLNAKLITQRKFDNLTKAERGGLSELDKAGFIKRQLVETRQITKH
                     VAQILDSRMNTKYDENDKLIREVKVITLKSKLVSDFRKDFQFYKVREINNYHHAHDAYL
                     NAVVGTALIKKYPKLESEFVYGDYKVYDVRKMIAKSEQEIGKATAKYFFYSNIMNFFKT
                     EITLANGEIRKRPLIETNGETGEIVWDKGRDFATVRKVLSMPQVNIVKKTEVQTGGFSK
                     ESILPKRNSDKLIARKKDWDPKKYGGFDSPTVAYSVLVVAKVEKGKSKKLKSVKELLGI
                     TIMERSSFEKNPIDFLEAKGYKEVKKDLIIKLPKYSLFELENGRKRMLASAGELQKGNE
                     LALPSKYVNFLYLASHYEKLKGSPEDNEQKQLFVEQHKHYLDEIIEQISEFSKRVILAD
                     ANLDKVLSAYNKHRDKPIREQAENIIHLFTLTNLGAPAAFKYFDTTIDRKRYTSTKEVL
                     DATLIHQSITGLYETRIDLSQLGGD"
     CDS             7513..7533
                     /codon_start=1
                     /product="nuclear localization signal of SV40 (simian virus
                     40) large T antigen"
                     /label=SV40 NLS
                     /translation="PKKKRKV"
     CDS             7567..7689
                     /codon_start=1
                     /product="transcriptional repressor domain from the mouse
                     Max-interacting protein 1 (Schreiber-Agus et al., 1995)"
                     /label=Mxi1
                     /translation="MERVRMINVQRLLEAAEFLERRERECEHGYASSFPSMPSPR"
     terminator      7713..7960
                     /gene="S. cerevisiae CYC1"
                     /label=CYC1 terminator
                     /note="transcription terminator for CYC1"
     primer_bind     complement(7729..7747)
                     /label=CYC1
                     /note="CYC1 transcription termination signal, reverse
                     primer"
     primer_bind     complement(7978..7997)
                     /label=T7
                     /note="T7 promoter, forward primer"
     promoter        complement(7979..7997)
                     /label=T7 promoter
                     /note="promoter for bacteriophage T7 RNA polymerase"
     primer_bind     complement(8007..8024)
                     /label=M13 Forward
                     /note="In lacZ gene. Also called M13-F20 or M13 (-21)
                     Forward"
     primer_bind     complement(8007..8023)
                     /label=M13 fwd
                     /note="common sequencing primer, one of multiple similar
                     variants"
     primer_bind     complement(8016..8038)
                     /label=M13/pUC Forward
                     /note="In lacZ gene"
     rep_origin      8164..8619
                     /direction=RIGHT
                     /label=f1 ori
                     /note="f1 bacteriophage origin of replication; arrow
                     indicates direction of (+) strand synthesis"
     primer_bind     complement(8251..8270)
                     /label=F1ori-R
                     /note="F1 origin, reverse primer"
     primer_bind     8461..8482
                     /label=F1ori-F
                     /note="F1 origin, forward primer"
     CDS             complement(8818..9480)
                     /codon_start=1
                     /gene="S. cerevisiae HIS3"
                     /product="imidazoleglycerol-phosphate dehydratase, required
                     for histidine biosynthesis"
                     /label=HIS3
                     /note="yeast auxotrophic marker"
                     /translation="MTEQKALVKRITNETKIQIAISLKGGPLAIEHSIFPEKEAEAVAE
                     QATQSQVINVHTGIGFLDHMIHALAKHSGWSLIVECIGDLHIDDHHTTEDCGIALGQAF
                     KEALGAVRGVKRFGSGFAPLDEALSRAVVDLSNRPYAVVELGLQREKVGDLSCEMIPHF
                     LESFAEASRITLHVDCLRGKNDHHRSESAFKALAVAIREATSPNGTNDVPSTKGVLM"
     promoter        complement(9481..9668)
                     /gene="S. cerevisiae HIS3"
                     /label=HIS3 promoter
     primer_bind     complement(9815..9834)
                     /label=pRS-marker
                     /note="pRS vectors, use to sequence yeast selectable
                     marker"
     primer_bind     9934..9956
                     /label=pGEX 3'
                     /note="pGEX vectors, reverse primer"
     primer_bind     complement(9994..10012)
                     /label=pBRforEco
                     /note="pBR322 vectors, upsteam of EcoRI site, forward
                     primer"
     misc_feature    10060..10563
                     /label=CEN/ARS
                     /note="S. cerevisiae CEN6 centromere fused to an
                     autonomously replicating sequence"
     promoter        10593..10697
                     /gene="bla"
                     /label=AmpR promoter
     CDS             10698..11558
                     /codon_start=1
                     /gene="bla"
                     /product="beta-lactamase"
                     /label=AmpR
                     /note="confers resistance to ampicillin, carbenicillin, and
                     related antibiotics"
                     /translation="MSIQHFRVALIPFFAAFCLPVFAHPETLVKVKDAEDQLGARVGYI
                     ELDLNSGKILESFRPEERFPMMSTFKVLLCGAVLSRIDAGQEQLGRRIHYSQNDLVEYS
                     PVTEKHLTDGMTVRELCSAAITMSDNTAANLLLTTIGGPKELTAFLHNMGDHVTRLDRW
                     EPELNEAIPNDERDTTMPVAMATTLRKLLTGELLTLASRQQLIDWMEADKVAGPLLRSA
                     LPAGWFIADKSGAGERGSRGIIAALGPDGKPSRIVVIYTTGSQATMDERNRQIAEIGAS
                     LIKHW"
     primer_bind     complement(10916..10935)
                     /label=Amp-R
                     /note="Ampicillin resistance gene, reverse primer"
     rep_origin      11729..12317
                     /direction=RIGHT
                     /label=ori
                     /note="high-copy-number ColE1/pMB1/pBR322/pUC origin of
                     replication"
     primer_bind     12218..12237
                     /label=pBR322ori-F
                     /note="pBR322 origin, forward primer"
ORIGIN
        1 ccttttaacc tgtaatcatt gtcaacagga tatgttaacg acccacattg ataaacgcta
       61 gtatttcttt ttcctcttct tattggccgg ctgtctctat actcccctat agtctgtttc
      121 ttttcgtttc gattgtccct atcagtgata gagatggcgc acatggtacg ctgtggtgct
      181 cgcggctggg aacgaaactc tgggagctgc gattggcagc ggccgcgttt tagagctaga
      241 aatagcaagt taaaataagg ctagtccgtt atcaacttga aaaagtggca ccgagtcggt
      301 gcttttttct cgagccatat ccaacttcca atttaatctt tcttttttaa ttttcactta
      361 tttgcgatac agaaagaaaa aagcgatagt aactattgaa ttttgtttgg atttggttag
      421 attagatatg gtttctcttt atatttacat gctaaaaatg ggctacacca gagatacata
      481 attagatata tatacgccag tacaccttat cggcccaagc cttgtcccaa ggcagcgttt
      541 tgttcttgga aacgctgccc tacacgttcg ctatgcttca agaacttttc tgagcacttc
      601 atgatgcatg tttgttcctt attggttagc tttgatgttg tgaagtcatt gacacagtct
      661 gtgaaacatc tttctaccag attagagtac aaacgcatga aatccttcat ttgcttttgt
      721 tccactactt tttggaactc ttgttgttct ttcctgcagg tagtcgtgca atgtatgact
      781 ttaagatttg tgagcaggaa gaaaagggag aatcttctaa cgataaaccc ttgaaaaact
      841 gggtagacta cgctatgttg agttgctacg caggctgcac aattacacga gaatgctccc
      901 gcctaggatt taaggctaag ggacgtgcaa tgcagacgac agatctaaat gaccgtgtcg
      961 gtgaagtgtt cgccaaactt ttcggttaac acatgcagtg atgcacgcgc gatggtgcta
     1021 agttacatat atatatatat gtatagccat agtgatgtct aagtaacctt tatggtatat
     1081 ttcttaatgt ggaaagatac tagcgcgcgc acccacacac aagcttcgtc ttttcttgaa
     1141 gaaaagagga agctcgctaa atgggattcc actttccgtt ccctgccagc tgatggaaaa
     1201 aggttagtgg aacgatgaag aataaaaaga gagatccact gaggtgaaat ttcagctgac
     1261 agcgagtttc atgatcgtga tgaacaatgg taacgagttg tggctgttgc cagggagggt
     1321 ggttctcaac ttttaatgta tggccaaatc gctacttggg tttgttatat aacaaagaag
     1381 aaataatgaa ctgattctct tcctccttct tgtcctttct taattctgtt gtaattacct
     1441 tcctttgtaa ttttttttgt aattattctt cttaataatc caaacaaaca cacatattac
     1501 aatatattaa aatgtctaga ttagataaaa gtaaagtgat taacagcgca ttagagctgc
     1561 ttaatgaggt cggaatcgaa ggtttaacaa cccgtaaact cgcccagaag ctaggtgtag
     1621 agcagcctac attgtattgg catgtaaaaa ataagcgggc tttgctcgac gccttagcca
     1681 ttgagatgtt agataggcac catactcact tttgcccttt agaaggggaa agctggcaag
     1741 attttttacg taataacgct aaaagtttta gatgtgcttt actaagtcat cgcgatggag
     1801 caaaagtaca tttaggtaca cggcctacag aaaaacagta tgaaactctc gaaaatcaat
     1861 tagccttttt atgccaacaa ggtttttcac tagagaatgc attatatgca ctcagcgctg
     1921 tggggcattt tactttaggt tgcgtattgg aagatcaaga gcatcaagtc gctaaagaag
     1981 aaagggaaac acctactact gatagtatgc cgccattatt acgacaagct atcgaattat
     2041 ttgatcacca aggtgcagag ccagccttct tattcggcct tgaattgatc atatgcggat
     2101 tagaaaaaca acttaaatgt gaaagtgggt cttaagtctg aagaatgaat gatttgatga
     2161 tttctttttc cctccatttt tcttactgaa tatatcaatg atatagactt gtatagttta
     2221 ttatttcaaa ttaagtagct atatatagtc aagataacgt ttgtttgaca cgattacatt
     2281 attcgtcgac atcttttttc agcctgtcgt ggtagcaatt tgaggagtat tattaattga
     2341 ataggttcat tttgcgctcg cataaacagt tttcgtcagg gacagtatgt tggaatgagt
     2401 ggtaattaat ggtgacatga catgttatag caataacctt gatgtttaca tcgtagttta
     2461 atgtacaccc cgcgaattcg ttcaagtagg agtgcaccaa ttgcaaaggg aaaagctgaa
     2521 tgggcagttc gaaccgcggt ctttcctgcg ttatcccctg attctgtgga taaccgtatt
     2581 accgcctttg agtgagctga taccgctcgc cgcagccgaa cgaccgagcg cagcgagtca
     2641 gtgagcgagg aagcggaaga gcgcccaata cgcaaaccgc ctctccccgc gcgttggccg
     2701 attcattaat gcagctggca cgacaggttt cccgactgga aagcgggcag tgagcgcaac
     2761 gcaattaatg tgagttagct cactcattag gcaccccagg ctttacactt tatgcttccg
     2821 gctcgtatgt tgtgtggaat tgtgagcgga taacaatttc acacaggaaa cagctatgac
     2881 catgattacg ccaagcgcgc aattaaccct cactaaaggg aacaaaagct ggagctcata
     2941 gcttcaaaat gtttctactc cttttttact cttccagatt ttctcggact ccgcgcatcg
     3001 ccgtaccact tcaaaacacc caagcacagc atactaaatt tcccctcttt cttcctctag
     3061 ggtgtcgtta attacccgta ctaaaggttt ggaaaagaaa aaagagaccg cctcgtttct
     3121 ttttcttcgt cgaaaaaggc aataaaaatt tttatcacgt ttctttttct tgaaaatttt
     3181 ttttttgatt tttttctctt tcgatgacct cccattgata tttaagttaa taaacggtct
     3241 tcaatttctc aagtttcagt ttcatttttc ttgttctatt acaacttttt ttacttcttg
     3301 ctcattagaa agaaagcata gcaatctaat ctaagttttc tagagatgtc tagagcccca
     3361 aagaagaaga gaaaagttag acccgggatg gacaagaagt actccattgg gctcgctatc
     3421 ggcacaaaca gcgtcggctg ggccgtcatt acggacgagt acaaggtgcc gagcaaaaaa
     3481 ttcaaagttc tgggcaatac cgatcgccac agcataaaga agaacctcat tggcgccctc
     3541 ctgttcgact ccggggagac ggccgaagcc acgcggctca aaagaacagc acggcgcaga
     3601 tatacccgca gaaagaatcg gatctgctac ctgcaggaga tctttagtaa tgagatggct
     3661 aaggtggatg actctttctt ccataggctg gaggagtcct ttttggtgga ggaggataaa
     3721 aagcacgagc gccacccaat ctttggcaat atcgtggacg aggtggcgta ccatgaaaag
     3781 tacccaacca tatatcatct gaggaagaag cttgtagaca gtactgataa ggctgacttg
     3841 cggttgatct atctcgcgct ggcgcatatg atcaaatttc ggggacactt cctcatcgag
     3901 ggggacctga acccagacaa cagcgatgtc gacaaactct ttatccaact ggttcagact
     3961 tacaatcagc ttttcgaaga gaacccgatc aacgcatccg gagttgacgc caaagcaatc
     4021 ctgagcgcta ggctgtccaa atcccggcgg ctcgaaaacc tcatcgcaca gctccctggg
     4081 gagaagaaga acggcctgtt tggtaatctt atcgccctgt cactcgggct gacccccaac
     4141 tttaaatcta acttcgacct ggccgaagat gccaagcttc aactgagcaa agacacctac
     4201 gatgatgatc tcgacaatct gctggcccag atcggcgacc agtacgcaga cctttttttg
     4261 gcggcaaaga acctgtcaga cgccattctg ctgagtgata ttctgcgagt gaacacggag
     4321 atcaccaaag ctccgctgag cgctagtatg atcaagcgct atgatgagca ccaccaagac
     4381 ttgactttgc tgaaggccct tgtcagacag caactgcctg agaagtacaa ggaaattttc
     4441 ttcgatcagt ctaaaaatgg ctacgccgga tacattgacg gcggagcaag ccaggaggaa
     4501 ttttacaaat ttattaagcc catcttggaa aaaatggacg gcaccgagga gctgctggta
     4561 aagcttaaca gagaagatct gttgcgcaaa cagcgcactt tcgacaatgg aagcatcccc
     4621 caccagattc acctgggcga actgcacgct atcctcaggc ggcaagagga tttctacccc
     4681 tttttgaaag ataacaggga aaagattgag aaaatcctca catttcggat accctactat
     4741 gtaggccccc tcgcccgggg aaattccaga ttcgcgtgga tgactcgcaa atcagaagag
     4801 accatcactc cctggaactt cgaggaagtc gtggataagg gggcctctgc ccagtccttc
     4861 atcgaaagga tgactaactt tgataaaaat ctgcctaacg aaaaggtgct tcctaaacac
     4921 tctctgctgt acgagtactt cacagtttat aacgagctca ccaaggtcaa atacgtcaca
     4981 gaagggatga gaaagccagc attcctgtct ggagagcaga agaaagctat cgtggacctc
     5041 ctcttcaaga cgaaccggaa agttaccgtg aaacagctca aagaagacta tttcaaaaag
     5101 attgaatgtt tcgactctgt tgaaatcagc ggagtggagg atcgcttcaa cgcatccctg
     5161 ggaacgtatc acgatctcct gaaaatcatt aaagacaagg acttcctgga caatgaggag
     5221 aacgaggaca ttcttgagga cattgtcctc acccttacgt tgtttgaaga tagggagatg
     5281 attgaagaac gcttgaaaac ttacgctcat ctcttcgacg acaaagtcat gaaacagctc
     5341 aagaggcgcc gatatacagg atgggggcgg ctgtcaagaa aactgatcaa tgggatccga
     5401 gacaagcaga gtggaaagac aatcctggat tttcttaagt ccgatggatt tgccaaccgg
     5461 aacttcatgc agttgatcca tgatgactct ctcaccttta aggaggacat ccagaaagca
     5521 caagtttctg gccaggggga cagtcttcac gagcacatcg ctaatcttgc aggtagccca
     5581 gctatcaaaa agggaatact gcagaccgtt aaggtcgtgg atgaactcgt caaagtaatg
     5641 ggaaggcata agcccgagaa tatcgttatc gagatggccc gagagaacca aactacccag
     5701 aagggacaga agaacagtag ggaaaggatg aagaggattg aagagggtat aaaagaactg
     5761 gggtcccaaa tccttaagga acacccagtt gaaaacaccc agcttcagaa tgagaagctc
     5821 tacctgtact acctgcagaa cggcagggac atgtacgtgg atcaggaact ggacatcaat
     5881 cggctctccg actacgacgt ggatgctatc gtgccccagt cttttctcaa agatgattct
     5941 attgataata aagtgttgac aagatccgat aaaaatagag ggaagagtga taacgtcccc
     6001 tcagaagaag ttgtcaagaa aatgaaaaat tattggcggc agctgctgaa cgccaaactg
     6061 atcacacaac ggaagttcga taatctgact aaggctgaac gaggtggcct gtctgagttg
     6121 gataaagccg gcttcatcaa aaggcagctt gttgagacac gccagatcac caagcacgtg
     6181 gcccaaattc tcgattcacg catgaacacc aagtacgatg aaaatgacaa actgattcga
     6241 gaggtgaaag ttattactct gaagtctaag ctggtctcag atttcagaaa ggactttcag
     6301 ttttataagg tgagagagat caacaattac caccatgcgc atgatgccta cctgaatgca
     6361 gtggtaggca ctgcacttat caaaaaatat cccaagcttg aatctgaatt tgtttacgga
     6421 gactataaag tgtacgatgt taggaaaatg atcgcaaagt ctgagcagga aataggcaag
     6481 gccaccgcta agtacttctt ttacagcaat attatgaatt ttttcaagac cgagattaca
     6541 ctggccaatg gagagattcg gaagcgacca cttatcgaaa caaacggaga aacaggagaa
     6601 atcgtgtggg acaagggtag ggatttcgcg acagtccgga aggtcctgtc catgccgcag
     6661 gtgaacatcg ttaaaaagac cgaagtacag accggaggct tctccaagga aagtatcctc
     6721 ccgaaaagga acagcgacaa gctgatcgca cgcaaaaaag attgggaccc caagaaatac
     6781 ggcggattcg attctcctac agtcgcttac agtgtactgg ttgtggccaa agtggagaaa
     6841 gggaagtcta aaaaactcaa aagcgtcaag gaactgctgg gcatcacaat catggagcga
     6901 tcaagcttcg aaaaaaaccc catcgacttt ctcgaggcga aaggatataa agaggtcaaa
     6961 aaagacctca tcattaagct tcccaagtac tctctctttg agcttgaaaa cggccggaaa
     7021 cgaatgctcg ctagtgcggg cgagctgcag aaaggtaacg agctggcact gccctctaaa
     7081 tacgttaatt tcttgtatct ggccagccac tatgaaaagc tcaaagggtc tcccgaagat
     7141 aatgagcaga agcagctgtt cgtggaacaa cacaaacact accttgatga gatcatcgag
     7201 caaataagcg aattctccaa aagagtgatc ctcgccgacg ctaacctcga taaggtgctt
     7261 tctgcttaca ataagcacag ggataagccc atcagggagc aggcagaaaa cattatccac
     7321 ttgtttactc tgaccaactt gggcgcgcct gcagccttca agtacttcga caccaccata
     7381 gacagaaagc ggtacacctc tacaaaggag gtcctggacg ccacactgat tcatcagtca
     7441 attacggggc tctatgaaac aagaatcgac ctctctcagc tcggtggaga cagcagggct
     7501 gacgagggag ctcccaagaa aaagcgcaag gtaggtagtt ccaagcttgg cggcagcggc
     7561 ggcagcatgg aacgtgtgag aatgattaat gtgcaaaggc tgttagaagc cgcagagttt
     7621 ttagaaagaa gagaaagaga atgcgaacac gggtatgcca gttctttccc tagcatgccc
     7681 tctcccagag gctaactcga gctcttctcg agtcatgtaa ttagttatgt cacgcttaca
     7741 ttcacgccct ccccccacat ccgctctaac cgaaaaggaa ggagttagac aacctgaagt
     7801 ctaggtccct atttattttt ttatagttat gttagtatta agaacgttat ttatatttca
     7861 aatttttctt ttttttctgt acagacgcgt gtacgcatgt aacattatac tgaaaacctt
     7921 gcttgagaag gttttgggac gctcgaaggc tttaatttgc ggccggtacc caattcgccc
     7981 tatagtgagt cgtattacgc gcgctcactg gccgtcgttt tacaacgtcg tgactgggaa
     8041 aaccctggcg ttacccaact taatcgcctt gcagcacatc cccctttcgc cagctggcgt
     8101 aatagcgaag aggcccgcac cgatcgccct tcccaacagt tgcgcagcct gaatggcgaa
     8161 tggnnnnnnn nnnnnnnnnn nnnnnnnnnn nnnnnnnnnn nnnnnnnnnn nnnnnnnnnn
     8221 nnnnnnnnnn nnnnnnnnnn nnnnnnnnnn nnnnnnnnnn nnnnnnnnnn nnnnnnnnnn
     8281 nnnnnnncnn nnnnnnnnnn nnnnnnnnnn nnnnnnnnnn nnnnnnnnnn nnnnnnnnnn
     8341 nnnnnnnnnn nnnnnnnnnn nnnnnnnnnn nnnnnnnnna nnnnnnnnnn nnnnnnnnnn
     8401 nnnnnnnnnn nnnnnnnnnn nnnnnnnnnc ctttgacgtt ggagtccacg ttctttaata
     8461 gtggactctt gttccaaact ggaacaacac tcaaccctat ctcggtctat tcttttgatt
     8521 tataagggat tttgccgatt tcggcctatt ggttaaaaaa tgagctgatt taacaaaaat
     8581 ttaacgcgaa ttttaacaaa atattaacgt ttacaatttc ctgatgcaaa ttgaagctct
     8641 aatttgtgag tttagtaaaa gaagcgcgcc tcgttcagaa tgacacgtat agaatgatgc
     8701 attaccttgt catcttcagt atcatactgt tcgtatacat acttactgac attcataggt
     8761 atacatatat acacatgtat atatatcgta tgctgcagct ttaaataatc ggtgtcacta
     8821 cataagaaca cctttggtgg agggaacatc gttggtacca ttgggcgagg tggcttctct
     8881 tatggcaacc gcaagagcct tgaacgcact ctcactacgg tgatgatcat tcttgcctcg
     8941 cagacaatca acgtggaggg taattctgct agcctctgca aagctttcaa gaaaatgcgg
     9001 gatcatctcg caagagagat ctcctacttt ctccctttgc aaaccaagtt cgacaactgc
     9061 gtacggcctg ttcgaaagat ctaccaccgc tctggaaagt gcctcatcca aaggcgcaaa
     9121 tcctgatcca aaccttttta ctccacgcac ggcccctagg gcctctttaa aagcttgacc
     9181 gagagcaatc ccgcagtctt cagtggtgtg atggtcgtct atgtgtaagt caccaatgca
     9241 ctcaacgatt agcgaccagc cggaatgctt ggccagagca tgtatcatat ggtccagaaa
     9301 ccctatacct gtgtggacgt taatcacttg cgattgtgtg gcctgttctg ctactgcttc
     9361 tgcctctttt tctgggaaga tcgagtgctc tatcgctagg ggaccaccct ttaaagagat
     9421 cgcaatctga atcttggttt catttgtaat acgctttact agggctttct gctctgtcat
     9481 ctttgccttc gtttatcttg cctgctcatt ttttagtata ttcttcgaag aaatcacatt
     9541 actttatata atgtataatt cattatgtga taatgccaat cgctaagaaa aaaaaagagt
     9601 catccgctag gtggaaaaaa aaaaatgaaa atcattaccg aggcataaaa aaatatagag
     9661 tgtactagag gaggccaaga gtaatagaaa aagaaaattg cgggaaagga ctgtgttatg
     9721 acttccctga ctaatgccgt gttcaaacga tacctggcag tgactcctag cgctcaccaa
     9781 gctcttaaaa cgggaattta tggtgcactc tcagtacaat ctgctctgat gccgcatagt
     9841 taagccagcc ccgacacccg ccaacacccg ctgacgcgcc ctgacgggct tgtctgctcc
     9901 cggcatccgc ttacagacaa gctgtgaccg tctccgggag ctgcatgtgt cagaggtttt
     9961 caccgtcatc accgaaacgc gcgagacgaa agggcctcgt gatacgccta tttttatagg
    10021 ttaatgtcat gataataatg gtttcttagg gtccttttca tcacgtgcta taaaaataat
    10081 tataatttaa attttttaat ataaatatat aaattaaaaa tagaaagtaa aaaaagaaat
    10141 taaagaaaaa atagtttttg ttttccgaag atgtaaaaga ctctaggggg atcgccaaca
    10201 aatactacct tttatcttgc tcttcctgct ctcaggtatt aatgccgaat tgtttcatct
    10261 tgtctgtgta gaagaccaca cacgaaaatc ctgtgatttt acattttact tatcgttaat
    10321 cgaatgtata tctatttaat ctgcttttct tgtctaataa atatatatgt aaagtacgct
    10381 ttttgttgaa attttttaaa cctttgttta tttttttttc ttcattccgt aactcttcta
    10441 ccttctttat ttactttcta aaatccaaat acaaaacata aaaataaata aacacagagt
    10501 aaattcccaa attattccat cattaaaaga tacgaggcgc gtgtaagtta caggcaagcg
    10561 atccgtcagg tggcactttt cggggaaatg tgcgcggaac ccctatttgt ttatttttct
    10621 aaatacattc aaatatgtat ccgctcatga gacaataacc ctgataaatg cttcaataat
    10681 attgaaaaag gaagagtatg agtattcaac atttccgtgt cgcccttatt cccttttttg
    10741 cggcattttg ccttcctgtt tttgctcacc cagaaacgct ggtgaaagta aaagatgctg
    10801 aagatcagtt gggtgcacga gtgggttaca tcgaactgga tctcaacagc ggtaagatcc
    10861 ttgagagttt tcgccccgaa gaacgttttc caatgatgag cacttttaaa gttctgctat
    10921 gtggcgcggt attatcccgt attgacgccg ggcaagagca actcggtcgc cgcatacact
    10981 attctcagaa tgacttggtt gagtactcac cagtcacaga aaagcatctt acggatggca
    11041 tgacagtaag agaattatgc agtgctgcca taaccatgag tgataacact gcggccaact
    11101 tacttctgac aacgatcgga ggaccgaagg agctaaccgc ttttttgcac aacatggggg
    11161 atcatgtaac tcgccttgat cgttgggaac cggagctgaa tgaagccata ccaaacgacg
    11221 agcgtgacac cacgatgcct gtagcaatgg caacaacgtt gcgcaaacta ttaactggcg
    11281 aactacttac tctagcttcc cggcaacaat taatagactg gatggaggcg gataaagttg
    11341 caggaccact tctgcgctcg gcccttccgg ctggctggtt tattgctgat aaatctggag
    11401 ccggtgagcg tgggtctcgc ggtatcattg cagcactggg gccagatggt aagccctccc
    11461 gtatcgtagt tatctacacg acggggagtc aggcaactat ggatgaacga aatagacaga
    11521 tcgctgagat aggtgcctca ctgattaagc attggtaact gtcagaccaa gtttactcat
    11581 atatacttta gattgattta aaacttcatt tttaatttaa aaggatctag gtgaagatcc
    11641 tttttgataa tctcatgacc aaaatccctt aacgtgagtt ttcgttccac tgagcgtcag
    11701 accccgtaga aaagatcaaa ggatcttctt gagatccttt ttttctgcgc gtaatctgct
    11761 gcttgcaaac aaaaaaacca ccgctaccag cggtggtttg tttgccggat caagagctac
    11821 caactctttt tccgaaggta actggcttca gcagagcgca gataccaaat actgttcttc
    11881 tagtgtagcc gtagttaggc caccacttca agaactctgt agcaccgcct acatacctcg
    11941 ctctgctaat cctgttacca gtggctgctg ccagtggcga taagtcgtgt cttaccgggt
    12001 tggactcaag acgatagtta ccggataagg cgcagcggtc gggctgaacg gggggttcgt
    12061 gcacacagcc cagcttggag cgaacgacct acaccgaact gagataccta cagcgtgagc
    12121 tatgagaaag cgccacgctt cccgaaggga gaaaggcgga caggtatccg gtaagcggca
    12181 gggtcggaac aggagagcgc acgagggagc ttccaggggg aaacgcctgg tatctttata
    12241 gtcctgtcgg gtttcgccac ctctgacttg agcgtcgatt tttgtgatgc tcgtcagggg
    12301 ggcggagcct atggaaaaac gccagcaacg cggccttttt acggttcctg gccttttgct
    12361 ggccttttgc tggccttttg ctcgggggat ctgccaattg aacataacat ggtagttaca
    12421 tatactagta atatggttcg gcacacatta aaagtataaa aactatctga attacgaatt
    12481 acatatattg gtcataaaaa tcaatcaatc atcgtgtgtt ttatatgtct cttatctaag
    12541 tataagaata tccatagtta atattcactt acgcta
//
