>Addgene plasmid #161830 | ampl43 | depositor full sequence | sequence record 313918 | ampl43 sequence 12592 bps
GACGAAAGGGCCTCGTGATACGCCTATTTTTATAGGTTAATGTCATGATAATAATGGTTTCTTAGGGTCC
TTTTCATCACGTGCTATAAAAATAATTATAATTTAAATTTTTTAATATAAATATATAAATTAAAAATAGA
AAGTAAAAAAAGAAATTAAAGAAAAAATAGTTTTTGTTTTCCGAAGATGTAAAAGACTCTAGGGGGATCG
CCAACAAATACTACCTTTTATCTTGCTCTTCCTGCTCTCAGGTATTAATGCCGAATTGTTTCATCTTGTC
TGTGTAGAAGACCACACACGAAAATCCTGTGATTTTACATTTTACTTATCGTTAATCGAATGTATATCTA
TTTAATCTGCTTTTCTTGTCTAATAAATATATATGTAAAGTACGCTTTTTGTTGAAATTTTTTAAACCTT
TGTTTATTTTTTTTTCTTCATTCCGTAACTCTTCTACCTTCTTTATTTACTTTCTAAAATCCAAATACAA
AACATAAAAATAAATAAACACAGAGTAAATTCCCAAATTATTCCATCATTAAAAGATACGAGGCGCGTGT
AAGTTACAGGCAAGCGATCCGTCAGGTGGCACTTTTCGGGGAAATGTGCGCGGAACCCCTATTTGTTTAT
TTTTCTAAATACATTCAAATATGTATCCGCTCATGAGACAATAACCCTGATAAATGCTTCAATAATATTG
AAAAAGGAAGAGTATGAGTATTCAACATTTCCGTGTCAACTCTGGGAGCTGGCCCTTATTCCCTTTTTTG
CGGCATTTTGCCTTCCTGTTTTTGCTCACCCAGAAACGCTGGTGAAAGTAAAAGATGCTGAAGATCAGTT
GGGTGCACGAGTGGGTTACATCGAACTGGATCTCAACAGCGGTAAGATCCTTGAGAGTTTTCGCCCCGAA
GAACGTTTTCCAATGATGAGCACTTTTAAAGTTCTGCTATGTGGCGCGGTATTATCCCGTATTGACGCCG
GGCAAGAGCAACTCGGTCGCCGCATACACTATTCTCAGAATGACTTGGTTGAGTACTCACCAGTCACAGA
AAAGCATCTTACGGATGGCATGACAGTAAGAGAATTATGCAGTGCTGCCATAACCATGAGTGATAACACT
GCGGCCAACTTACTTCTGACAACGATCGGAGGACCGAAGGAGCTAACCGCTTTTTTGCACAACATGGGGG
ATCATGTAACTCGCCTTGATCGTTGGGAACCGGAGCTGAATGAAGCCATACCAAACGACGAGCGTGACAC
CACGATGCCTGTAGCAATGGCAACAACGTTGCGCAAACTATTAACTGGCGAACTACTTACTCTAGCTTCC
CGGCAACAATTAATAGACTGGATGGAGGCGGATAAAGTTGCAGGACCACTTCTGCGCTCGGCCCTTCCGG
CTGGCTGGTTTATTGCTGATAAATCTGGAGCCGGTGAGCGTGGGTCTCGCGGTATCATTGCAGCACTGGG
GCCAGATGGTAAGCCCTCCCGTATCGTAGTTATCTACACGACGGGGAGTCAGGCAACTATGGATGAACGA
AATAGACAGATCGCTGAGATAGGTGCCTCACTGATTAAGCATTGGTAACTGTCAGACCAAGTTTACTCAT
ATATACTTTAGATTGATTTAAAACTTCATTTTTAATTTAAAAGGATCTAGGTGAAGATCCTTTTTGATAA
TCTCATGACCAAAATCCCTTAACGTGAGTTTTCGTTCCACTGAGCGTCAGACCCCGTAGAAAAGATCAAA
GGATCTTCTTGAGATCCTTTTTTTCTGCGCGTAATCTGCTGCTTGCAAACAAAAAAACCACCGCTACCAG
CGGTGGTTTGTTTGCCGGATCAAGAGCTACCAACTCTTTTTCCGAAGGTAACTGGCTTCAGCAGAGCGCA
GATACCAAATACTGTCCTTCTAGTGTAGCCGTAGTTAGGCCACCACTTCAAGAACTCTGTAGCACCGCCT
ACATACCTCGCTCTGCTAATCCTGTTACCAGTGGCTGCTGCCAGTGGCGATAAGTCGTGTCTTACCGGGT
TGGACTCAAGACGATAGTTACCGGATAAGGCGCAGCGGTCGGGCTGAACGGGGGGTTCGTGCACACAGCC
CAGCTTGGAGCGAACGACCTACACCGAACTGAGATACCTACAGCGTGAGCTATGAGAAAGCGCCACGCTT
CCCGAAGGGAGAAAGGCGGACAGGTATCCGGTAAGCGGCAGGGTCGGAACAGGAGAGCGCACGAGGGAGC
TTCCAGGGGGAAACGCCTGGTATCTTTATAGTCCTGTCGGGTTTCGCCACCTCTGACTTGAGCGTCGATT
TTTGTGATGCTCGTCAGGGGGGCGGAGCCTATGGAAAAACGCCAGCAACGCGGCCTTTTTACGGTTCCTG
GCCTTTTGCTGGCCTTTTGCTGGCCTTTTGCTCGGGGGATCTGCCAATTGAACATAACATGGTAGTTACA
TATACTAGTAATATGGTTCGGCACACATTAAAAGTATAAAAACTATCTGAATTACGAATTACATATATTG
GTCATAAAAATCAATCAATCATCGTGTGTTTTATATGTCTCTTATCTAAGTATAAGAATATCCATAGTTA
ATATTCACTTACGCTACCTTTTAACCTGTAATCATTGTCAACAGGATATGTTAACGACCCACATTGATAA
ACGCTAGTATTTCTTTTTCCTCTTCTTATTGGCCGGCTGTCTCTATACTCCCCTATAGTCTGTTTCTTTT
CGTTTCGATTGTCCCTATCAGTGATAGAGATGGCGCACATGGTACGCTGTGGTGCTCGCGGCTGGGAACG
AAACTCTGGGAGCTGCGATTGGCAGCGGCCGCGTTTTAGAGCTAGAAATAGCAAGTTAAAATAAGGCTAG
TCCGTTATCAACTTGAAAAAGTGGCACCGAGTCGGTGCTTTTTTCTCGAGCCATATCCAACTTCCAATTT
AATCTTTCTTTTTTAATTTTCACTTATTTGCGATACAGAAAGAAAAAAGCGATAGTAACTATTGAATTTT
GTTTGGATTTGGTTAGATTAGATATGGTTTCTCTTTATATTTACATGCTAAAAATGGGCTACACCAGAGA
TACATAATTAGATATATATACGCCAGTACACCTTATCGGCCCAAGCCTTGTCCCAAGGCAGCGTTTTGTT
CTTGGAAACGCTGCCCTACACGTTCGCTATGCTTCAAGAACTTTTCTGAGCACTTCATGATGCATGTTTG
TTCCTTATTGGTTAGCTTTGATGTTGTGAAGTCATTGACACAGTCTGTGAAACATCTTTCTACCAGATTA
GAGTACAAACGCATGAAATCCTTCATTTGCTTTTGTTCCACTACTTTTTGGAACTCTTGTTGTTCTTTCC
TGCAGGTAGTCGTGCAATGTATGACTTTAAGATTTGTGAGCAGGAAGAAAAGGGAGAATCTTCTAACGAT
AAACCCTTGAAAAACTGGGTAGACTACGCTATGTTGAGTTGCTACGCAGGCTGCACAATTACACGAGAAT
GCTCCCGCCTAGGATTTAAGGCTAAGGGACGTGCAATGCAGACGACAGATCTAAATGACCGTGTCGGTGA
AGTGTTCGCCAAACTTTTCGGTTAACACATGCAGTGATGCACGCGCGATGGTGCTAAGTTACATATATAT
ATATATGTATAGCCATAGTGATGTCTAAGTAACCTTTATGGTATATTTCTTAATGTGGAAAGATACTAGC
GCGCGCACCCACACACAAGCTTCGTCTTTTCTTGAAGAAAAGAGGAAGCTCGCTAAATGGGATTCCACTT
TCCGTTCCCTGCCAGCTGATGGAAAAAGGTTAGTGGAACGATGAAGAATAAAAAGAGAGATCCACTGAGG
TGAAATTTCAGCTGACAGCGAGTTTCATGATCGTGATGAACAATGGTAACGAGTTGTGGCTGTTGCCAGG
GAGGGTGGTTCTCAACTTTTAATGTATGGCCAAATCGCTACTTGGGTTTGTTATATAACAAAGAAGAAAT
AATGAACTGATTCTCTTCCTCCTTCTTGTCCTTTCTTAATTCTGTTGTAATTACCTTCCTTTGTAATTTT
TTTTGTAATTATTCTTCTTAATAATCCAAACAAACACACATATTACAATATATTAAAATGTCTAGATTAG
ATAAAAGTAAAGTGATTAACAGCGCATTAGAGCTGCTTAATGAGGTCGGAATCGAAGGTTTAACAACCCG
TAAACTCGCCCAGAAGCTAGGTGTAGAGCAGCCTACATTGTATTGGCATGTAAAAAATAAGCGGGCTTTG
CTCGACGCCTTAGCCATTGAGATGTTAGATAGGCACCATACTCACTTTTGCCCTTTAGAAGGGGAAAGCT
GGCAAGATTTTTTACGTAATAACGCTAAAAGTTTTAGATGTGCTTTACTAAGTCATCGCGATGGAGCAAA
AGTACATTTAGGTACACGGCCTACAGAAAAACAGTATGAAACTCTCGAAAATCAATTAGCCTTTTTATGC
CAACAAGGTTTTTCACTAGAGAATGCATTATATGCACTCAGCGCTGTGGGGCATTTTACTTTAGGTTGCG
TATTGGAAGATCAAGAGCATCAAGTCGCTAAAGAAGAAAGGGAAACACCTACTACTGATAGTATGCCGCC
ATTATTACGACAAGCTATCGAATTATTTGATCACCAAGGTGCAGAGCCAGCCTTCTTATTCGGCCTTGAA
TTGATCATATGCGGATTAGAAAAACAACTTAAATGTGAAAGTGGGTCTTAAGTCTGAAGAATGAATGATT
TGATGATTTCTTTTTCCCTCCATTTTTCTTACTGAATATATCAATGATATAGACTTGTATAGTTTATTAT
TTCAAATTAAGTAGCTATATATAGTCAAGATAACGTTTGTTTGACACGATTACATTATTCGTCGACATCT
TTTTTCAGCCTGTCGTGGTAGCAATTTGAGGAGTATTATTAATTGAATAGGTTCATTTTGCGCTCGCATA
AACAGTTTTCGTCAGGGACAGTATGTTGGAATGAGTGGTAATTAATGGTGACATGACATGTTATAGCAAT
AACCTTGATGTTTACATCGTAGTTTAATGTACACCCCGCGAATTCGTTCAAGTAGGAGTGCACCAATTGC
AAAGGGAAAAGCTGAATGGGCAGTTCGAACCGCGGTCTTTCCTGCGTTATCCCCTGATTCTGTGGATAAC
CGTATTACCGCCTTTGAGTGAGCTGATACCGCTCGCCGCAGCCGAACGACCGAGCGCAGCGAGTCAGTGA
GCGAGGAAGCGGAAGAGCGCCCAATACGCAAACCGCCTCTCCCCGCGCGTTGGCCGATTCATTAATGCAG
CTGGCACGACAGGTTTCCCGACTGGAAAGCGGGCAGTGAGCGCAACGCAATTAATGTGAGTTACCTCACT
CATTAGGCACCCCAGGCTTTACACTTTATGCTTCCGGCTCCTATGTTGTGTGGAATTGTGAGCGGATAAC
AATTTCACACAGGAAACAGCTATGACCATGATTACGCCAAGCGCGCAATTAACCCTCACTAAAGGGAACA
AAAGCTGGAGCTCATAGCTTCAAAATGTTTCTACTCCTTTTTTACTCTTCCAGATTTTCTCGGACTCCGC
GCATCGCCGTACCACTTCAAAACACCCAAGCACAGCATACTAAATTTCCCCTCTTTCTTCCTCTAGGGTG
TCGTTAATTACCCGTACTAAAGGTTTGGAAAAGAAAAAAGAGACCGCCTCGTTTCTTTTTCTTCGTCGAA
AAAGGCAATAAAAATTTTTATCACGTTTCTTTTTCTTGAAAATTTTTTTTTTGATTTTTTTCTCTTTCGA
TGACCTCCCATTGATATTTAAGTTAATAAACGGTCTTCAATTTCTCAAGTTTCAGTTTCATTTTTCTTGT
TCTATTACAACTTTTTTTACTTCTTGCTCATTAGAAAGAAAGCATAGCAATCTAATCTAAGTTTTCTAGA
GATGTCTAGAGCCCCAAAGAAGAAGAGAAAAGTTAGACCCGGGATGGACAAGAAGTACTCCATTGGGCTC
GCTATCGGCACAAACAGCGTCGGCTGGGCCGTCATTACGGACGAGTACAAGGTGCCGAGCAAAAAATTCA
AAGTTCTGGGCAATACCGATCGCCACAGCATAAAGAAGAACCTCATTGGCGCCCTCCTGTTCGACTCCGG
GGAGACGGCCGAAGCCACGCGGCTCAAAAGAACAGCACGGCGCAGATATACCCGCAGAAAGAATCGGATC
TGCTACCTGCAGGAGATCTTTAGTAATGAGATGGCTAAGGTGGATGACTCTTTCTTCCATAGGCTGGAGG
AGTCCTTTTTGGTGGAGGAGGATAAAAAGCACGAGCGCCACCCAATCTTTGGCAATATCGTGGACGAGGT
GGCGTACCATGAAAAGTACCCAACCATATATCATCTGAGGAAGAAGCTTGTAGACAGTACTGATAAGGCT
GACTTGCGGTTGATCTATCTCGCGCTGGCGCATATGATCAAATTTCGGGGACACTTCCTCATCGAGGGGG
ACCTGAACCCAGACAACAGCGATGTCGACAAACTCTTTATCCAACTGGTTCAGACTTACAATCAGCTTTT
CGAAGAGAACCCGATCAACGCATCCGGAGTTGACGCCAAAGCAATCCTGAGCGCTAGGCTGTCCAAATCC
CGGCGGCTCGAAAACCTCATCGCACAGCTCCCTGGGGAGAAGAAGAACGGCCTGTTTGGTAATCTTATCG
CCCTGTCACTCGGGCTGACCCCCAACTTTAAATCTAACTTCGACCTGGCCGAAGATGCCAAGCTTCAACT
GAGCAAAGACACCTACGATGATGATCTCGACAATCTGCTGGCCCAGATCGGCGACCAGTACGCAGACCTT
TTTTTGGCGGCAAAGAACCTGTCAGACGCCATTCTGCTGAGTGATATTCTGCGAGTGAACACGGAGATCA
CCAAAGCTCCGCTGAGCGCTAGTATGATCAAGCGCTATGATGAGCACCACCAAGACTTGACTTTGCTGAA
GGCCCTTGTCAGACAGCAACTGCCTGAGAAGTACAAGGAAATTTTCTTCGATCAGTCTAAAAATGGCTAC
GCCGGATACATTGACGGCGGAGCAAGCCAGGAGGAATTTTACAAATTTATTAAGCCCATCTTGGAAAAAA
TGGACGGCACCGAGGAGCTGCTGGTAAAGCTTAACAGAGAAGATCTGTTGCGCAAACAGCGCACTTTCGA
CAATGGAAGCATCCCCCACCAGATTCACCTGGGCGAACTGCACGCTATCCTCAGGCGGCAAGAGGATTTC
TACCCCTTTTTGAAAGATAACAGGGAAAAGATTGAGAAAATCCTCACATTTCGGATACCCTACTATGTAG
GCCCCCTCGCCCGGGGAAATTCCAGATTCGCGTGGATGACTCGCAAATCAGAAGAGACCATCACTCCCTG
GAACTTCGAGGAAGTCGTGGATAAGGGGGCCTCTGCCCAGTCCTTCATCGAAAGGATGACTAACTTTGAT
AAAAATCTGCCTAACGAAAAGGTGCTTCCTAAACACTCTCTGCTGTACGAGTACTTCACAGTTTATAACG
AGCTCACCAAGGTCAAATACGTCACAGAAGGGATGAGAAAGCCAGCATTCCTGTCTGGAGAGCAGAAGAA
AGCTATCGTGGACCTCCTCTTCAAGACGAACCGGAAAGTTACCGTGAAACAGCTCAAAGAAGACTATTTC
AAAAAGATTGAATGTTTCGACTCTGTTGAAATCAGCGGAGTGGAGGATCGCTTCAACGCATCCCTGGGAA
CGTATCACGATCTCCTGAAAATCATTAAAGACAAGGACTTCCTGGACAATGAGGAGAACGAGGACATTCT
TGAGGACATTGTCCTCACCCTTACGTTGTTTGAAGATAGGGAGATGATTGAAGAACGCTTGAAAACTTAC
GCTCATCTCTTCGACGACAAAGTCATGAAACAGCTCAAGAGGCGCCGATATACAGGATGGGGGCGGCTGT
CAAGAAAACTGATCAATGGGATCCGAGACAAGCAGAGTGGAAAGACAATCCTGGATTTTCTTAAGTCCGA
TGGATTTGCCAACCGGAACTTCATGCAGTTGATCCATGATGACTCTCTCACCTTTAAGGAGGACATCCAG
AAAGCACAAGTTTCTGGCCAGGGGGACAGTCTTCACGAGCACATCGCTAATCTTGCAGGTAGCCCAGCTA
TCAAAAAGGGAATACTGCAGACCGTTAAGGTCGTGGATGAACTCGTCAAAGTAATGGGAAGGCATAAGCC
CGAGAATATCGTTATCGAGATGGCCCGAGAGAACCAAACTACCCAGAAGGGACAGAAGAACAGTAGGGAA
AGGATGAAGAGGATTGAAGAGGGTATAAAAGAACTGGGGTCCCAAATCCTTAAGGAACACCCAGTTGAAA
ACACCCAGCTTCAGAATGAGAAGCTCTACCTGTACTACCTGCAGAACGGCAGGGACATGTACGTGGATCA
GGAACTGGACATCAATCGGCTCTCCGACTACGACGTGGATGCTATCGTGCCCCAGTCTTTTCTCAAAGAT
GATTCTATTGATAATAAAGTGTTGACAAGATCCGATAAAAATAGAGGGAAGAGTGATAACGTCCCCTCAG
AAGAAGTTGTCAAGAAAATGAAAAATTATTGGCGGCAGCTGCTGAACGCCAAACTGATCACACAACGGAA
GTTCGATAATCTGACTAAGGCTGAACGAGGTGGCCTGTCTGAGTTGGATAAAGCCGGCTTCATCAAAAGG
CAGCTTGTTGAGACACGCCAGATCACCAAGCACGTGGCCCAAATTCTCGATTCACGCATGAACACCAAGT
ACGATGAAAATGACAAACTGATTCGAGAGGTGAAAGTTATTACTCTGAAGTCTAAGCTGGTCTCAGATTT
CAGAAAGGACTTTCAGTTTTATAAGGTGAGAGAGATCAACAATTACCACCATGCGCATGATGCCTACCTG
AATGCAGTGGTAGGCACTGCACTTATCAAAAAATATCCCAAGCTTGAATCTGAATTTGTTTACGGAGACT
ATAAAGTGTACGATGTTAGGAAAATGATCGCAAAGTCTGAGCAGGAAATAGGCAAGGCCACCGCTAAGTA
CTTCTTTTACAGCAATATTATGAATTTTTTCAAGACCGAGATTACACTGGCCAATGGAGAGATTCGGAAG
CGACCACTTATCGAAACAAACGGAGAAACAGGAGAAATCGTGTGGGACAAGGGTAGGGATTTCGCGACAG
TCCGGAAGGTCCTGTCCATGCCGCAGGTGAACATCGTTAAAAAGACCGAAGTACAGACCGGAGGCTTCTC
CAAGGAAAGTATCCTCCCGAAAAGGAACAGCGACAAGCTGATCGCACGCAAAAAAGATTGGGACCCCAAG
AAATACGGCGGATTCGATTCTCCTACAGTCGCTTACAGTGTACTGGTTGTGGCCAAAGTGGAGAAAGGGA
AGTCTAAAAAACTCAAAAGCGTCAAGGAACTGCTGGGCATCACAATCATGGAGCGATCAAGCTTCGAAAA
AAACCCCATCGACTTTCTCGAGGCGAAAGGATATAAAGAGGTCAAAAAAGACCTCATCATTAAGCTTCCC
AAGTACTCTCTCTTTGAGCTTGAAAACGGCCGGAAACGAATGCTCGCTAGTGCGGGCGAGCTGCAGAAAG
GTAACGAGCTGGCACTGCCCTCTAAATACGTTAATTTCTTGTATCTGGCCAGCCACTATGAAAAGCTCAA
AGGGTCTCCCGAAGATAATGAGCAGAAGCAGCTGTTCGTGGAACAACACAAACACTACCTTGATGAGATC
ATCGAGCAAATAAGCGAATTCTCCAAAAGAGTGATCCTCGCCGACGCTAACCTCGATAAGGTGCTTTCTG
CTTACAATAAGCACAGGGATAAGCCCATCAGGGAGCAGGCAGAAAACATTATCCACTTGTTTACTCTGAC
CAACTTGGGCGCGCCTGCAGCCTTCAAGTACTTCGACACCACCATAGACAGAAAGCGGTACACCTCTACA
AAGGAGGTCCTGGACGCCACACTGATTCATCAGTCAATTACGGGGCTCTATGAAACAAGAATCGACCTCT
CTCAGCTCGGTGGAGACAGCAGGGCTGACGAGGGAGCTCCCAAGAAAAAGCGCAAGGTAGGTAGTTCCAA
GCTTGGCGGCAGCGGCGGCAGCATGGAACGTGTGAGAATGATTAATGTGCAAAGGCTGTTAGAAGCCGCA
GAGTTTTTAGAAAGAAGAGAAAGAGAATGCGAACACGGGTATGCCAGTTCTTTCCCTAGCATGCCCTCTC
CCAGAGGCTAACTCGAGCTCTTCTCGAGTCATGTAATTAGTTATGTCACGCTTACATTCACGCCCTCCCC
CCACATCCGCTCTAACCGAAAAGGAAGGAGTTAGACAACCTGAAGTCTAGGTCCCTATTTATTTTTTTAT
AGTTATGTTAGTATTAAGAACGTTATTTATATTTCAAATTTTTCTTTTTTTTCTGTACAGACGCGTGTAC
GCATGTAACATTATACTGAAAACCTTGCTTGAGAAGGTTTTGGGACGCTCGAAGGCTTTAATTTGCGGCC
GGTACCCAATTCGCCCTATAGTGAGTCGTATTACGCGCGCTCACTGGCCGTCGTTTTACAACGTCGTGAC
TGGGAAAACCCTGGCGTTACCCAACTTAATCGCCTTGCAGCACATCCCCCTTTCGCCAGCTGGCGTAATA
GCGAAGAGGCCCGCACCGATCGCCCTTCCCAACAGTTGCGCAGCCTGAATGGCGAATGGCGCG
[124 nt withheld, positions 10774-10897]
C
[91 nt withheld, positions 10899-10989]
A
[49 nt withheld, positions 10991-11039]
CCTTTGACGTTGGAGTCCACGTTCTTTAATAGTGGACTCTTGTTCCAAACTGGAACAACACTCAACCCTA
TCTCGGTCTATTCTTTTGATTTATAAGGGATTTTGCCGATTTCGGCCTATTGGTTAAAAAATGAGCTGAT
TTAACAAAAATTTAACGCGAATTTTAACAAAATATTAACGTTTACAATTTCCTGATGCAAATTGAAGCTC
TAATTTGTGAGTTTAGTAAAAGGAAAGCGCGCCTCGTTCAGAATGACACGTATAGAATGATGCATTACCT
TGTCATCTTCAGTATCATACTGTTCGTATACATACTTACTGACATTCATAGGTATACATATATACACATG
TATATATATCGTATGCTGCAGCTTTAAATAATCGGTGTCACTACATAAGAACACCTTTGGTGGAGGGAAC
ATCGTTGGTACCATTGGGCGAGGTGGCTTCTCTTATGGCAACCGCAAGAGCCTTGAACGCACTCTCACTA
CGGTGATGATCATTCTTGCCTCGCAGACAATCAACGTGGAGGGTAATTCTGCTAGCCTCTGCAAAGCTTT
CAAGAAAATGCGGGATCATCTCGCAAGAGAGATCTCCTACTTTCTCCCTTTGCAAACCAAGTTCGACAAC
TGCGTACGGCCTGTTCGAAAGATCTACCACCGCTCTGGAAAGTGCCTCATCCAAAGGCGCAAATCCTGAT
CCAAACCTTTTTACTCCACGCGCCAGTAGGGCCTCTTTAAAAGCTTGACCGAGAGCAATCCCGCAGTCTT
CAGTGGTGTGATGGTCGTCTATGTGTAAGTCACCAATGCACTCAACGATTAGCGACCAGCCGGAATGCTT
GGCCAGAGCATGTATCATATGGTCCAGAAACCCTATACCTGTGTGGACGTTAATCACTTGCGATTGTGTG
GCCTGTTCTGCTACTGCTTCTGCCTCTTTTTCTGGGAAGATCGAGTGCTCTATCGCTAGGGGACCACCCT
TTAAAGAGATCGCAATCTGAATCTTGGTTTCATTTGTAATACGCTTTACTAGGGCTTTCTGCTCTGTCAT
CTTTGCCTTCGTTTATCTTGCCTGCTCATTTTTTAGTATATTCTTCGAAGAAATCACATTACTTTATATA
ATGTATAATTCATTATGTGATAATGCCAATCGCTAAGAAAAAAAAAGAGTCATCCGCTAGGGGAAAAAAA
AAAATGAAAATCATTACCGAGGCATAAAAAAATATAGAGTGTACTAGAGGAGGCCAAGAGTAATAGAAAA
AGAAAATTGCGGGAAAGGACTGTGTTATGACTTCCCTGACTAATGCCGTGTTCAAACGATACCTGGCAGT
GACTCCTAGCGCTCACCAAGCTCTTAAAACGGGAATTTATGGTGCACTCTCAGTACAATCTGCTCTGATG
CCGCATAGTTAAGCCAGCCCCGACACCCGCCAACACGCGCTGACGCGCCCTGACGGGCTTGTCTGCTCCC
GGCATCCGCTTACAGACAAGCTGTGACCGTCTCCGGGAGCTGCATGTGTCAGAGGTTTTCACCGTCATCA
CCGAAACGCGCGA
Features (pLannotate 1.2.2; 28 found; start..end, strand, type, name):
     76..579     +  misc_feature   CEN/ARS: S. cerevisiae CEN6 centromere fused to an autonomously replicating sequence
    609..713     +  promoter       AmpR promoter: bla
    752..1588    +  CDS            AmpR: β-lactamase; bla; confers resistance to ampicillin, carbenicillin, and related antibiotics
   1759..2347    +  rep_origin     ori: high-copy-number ColE1/pMB1/pBR322/pUC origin of replication
   2418..2824    +  promoter       RPR1 promoter: RPR1; promoter for the S. cerevisiae RNase P RNA gene
   2833..2908    +  misc_RNA       gRNA scaffold: guide RNA scaffold for the Streptococcus pyogenes CRISPR/Cas9 system
   2921..2983    +  terminator     RPR1 terminator: transcription terminator for the S. cerevisiae RNase P RNA gene
   3116..3358    -  CDS            TIM9 (fragment): TIM9_YEAST - Experimental evidence at protein level: Swiss-Prot protein existence level 1. Mitochondrial intermembrane chaperone that participates in the import and insertion of multi-pass transmembrane proteins into the mitochondrial inner membrane. Also required for the transfer of beta- barrel precursors from the TOM complex to the sorting and assembly machinery (SAM complex) of the outer membrane. Acts as a chaperone-like protein that protects the hydrophobic precursors from aggregation and guide them through the mitochondrial intermembrane space. Compared to TIM10, it may have a strong st
   3368..3592    +  CDS            NNR2 (fragment): NNRD_YEAST - Experimental evidence at protein level: Swiss-Prot protein existence level 1. Catalyzes the dehydration of the S-form of NAD(P)HX at the expense of ATP, which is converted to ADP. Together with NAD(P)HX epimerase, which catalyzes the epimerization of the S- and R-forms, the enzyme allows the repair of both epimers of NAD(P)HX, a damaged form of NAD(P)H that is a result of enzymatic or heat-dependent hydration. From Saccharomyces cerevisiae (strain ATCC 204508 / S288c) (Baker's yeast).
   4118..4741    +  CDS            TetR: tetracycline repressor TetR; tetR from transposon Tn10; TetR binds to the tetracycline operator tetO to inhibit transcription. This inhibition can be relieved by adding tetracycline or doxycycline.
   5146..5265    +  rep_origin     RSF ori (fragment): Plasmids containing the RSF 1030 origin of replication can be propagated in E. coli cells that contain additional plasmids with compatible origins.
   5267..5359    +  CDS            lacI (fragment): lac repressor; lacI; The lac repressor binds to the lac operator to inhibit transcription in E. coli. This inhibition can be relieved by adding lactose or isopropyl-β-D-thiogalactopyranoside (IPTG).
   5372..5393    +  protein_bind   CAP binding site: CAP binding activates transcription in the presence of cAMP. E. coli catabolite activator protein
   5408..5438    +  promoter       lac promoter: promoter for the E. coli lac operon
   5442..5464    +  protein_bind   lac operator (fragment): The lac repressor binds to the lac operator to inhibit transcription in E. coli. This inhibition can be relieved by adding lactose or isopropyl-β-D-thiogalactopyranoside (IPTG). lac repressor encoded by lacI
   5507..5525    +  promoter       T3 promoter: promoter for bacteriophage T3 RNA polymerase
   5543..5941    +  promoter       TEF1 promoter: S. cerevisiae TEF1; promoter for EF-1α
   5994..10097   +  CDS            Cas9: Cas9 (Csn1) endonuclease from the Streptococcus pyogenes Type II CRISPR/Cas system generates RNA-guided double strand breaks in DNA
  10173..10295   +  CDS            Mxi1: transcriptional repressor domain from the mouse Max-interacting protein 1 (Schreiber-Agus et al., 1995)
  10319..10566   +  terminator     CYC1 terminator: S. cerevisiae CYC1; transcription terminator for CYC1
  10585..10603   -  promoter       T7 promoter: promoter for bacteriophage T7 RNA polymerase
  10611..10766   +  CDS            lacZα (fragment): LacZα fragment of β-galactosidase; lacZ fragment
  10774..11229   +  rep_origin     f1 ori (sequence partly withheld): f1 bacteriophage origin of replication; arrow indicates direction of (+) strand synthesis
  11430..12089   -  CDS            HIS3: imidazoleglycerol-phosphate dehydratase, required for histidine biosynthesis; S. cerevisiae HIS3; yeast auxotrophic marker
  12090..12276   -  promoter       HIS3 promoter: S. cerevisiae HIS3
  12326..12406   +  CDS            MRM1 (fragment): MRM1_YEAST - Also known as PET56 From Saccharomyces cerevisiae (strain ATCC 204508 / S288c) (Baker's yeast).
  12407..12456   -  misc_feature   bom (fragment): basis of mobility region from pBR322
  12558..1       -  CDS            rop (fragment) (across the origin): Rop protein, which maintains plasmids at low copy number; rop
