[The description below was written by a language model from this plasmid's Addgene catalogue record, the feature table of its GenBank file and pLannotate feature annotations shown in this document.]
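Description:
ampl43 is an empty-backbone yeast CRISPR interference vector built on a pRS416-type centromeric shuttle plasmid, designed for Saccharomyces cerevisiae. It replicates in E. coli from a ColE1/pUC-type origin with ampicillin selection (AmpR), carries an f1 origin, and is maintained in yeast through a CEN6/ARS element that keeps it at low, stable copy number. Although the backbone is named pRS416, whose usual marker is URA3, this derivative is marked with HIS3 under its own promoter, so it is selected by histidine prototrophy in his3 strains.

The plasmid combines three functional units. The constitutive TEF1 promoter drives catalytically dead S. pyogenes Cas9 (D10A/H840A) flanked by SV40 nuclear localization signals and fused at its C-terminus to the mouse Mxi1 transcriptional repressor domain, ending in the CYC1 terminator. A separate TetR coding sequence supplies the tetracycline repressor; its promoter is not annotated in the record. The guide RNA cassette uses the RNA polymerase III RPR1 promoter modified with a tet operator, followed by a NotI cloning site, the S. pyogenes gRNA scaffold and the RPR1 terminator. TetR bound to tetO blocks guide transcription until tetracycline or an analogue is added, so repression of the targeted gene by dCas9-Mxi1 becomes inducible.

No targeting spacer is present; users insert guide sequences at the NotI site, with Gibson assembly listed as the cloning method. The associated work used this design to build an inducible CRISPRi library for genetic interrogation of yeast. The two sequence records differ slightly in length (12,576 versus 12,592 bp) and start at different positions, but they annotate the same main elements. One automated annotation labels the nuclease simply as Cas9, while the catalogue and GenBank record identify it as dCas9.
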