Addgene plasmid #161830: ampl43
Purpose: (Empty Backbone) pRS416-dCas9-Mxi1+TetR+pRPR1(TetO)-NotI-gRNA plasmid marked with His, expressing dCas9-Mxi1 under Tef1 promoter, and a tet-inducible promoter for gRNA expression.
Depositing lab: Saeed Tavazoie. Depositing organization: Columbia University. Publication: An inducible CRISPR interference library for genetic interrogation of Saccharomyces cerevisiae biology. Momen-Roknabadi A, Oikonomou P, Zegans M, Tavazoie S. Commun Biol. 2020 Nov 27;3(1):723. doi: 10.1038/s42003-020-01452-9. PubMed 33247197.
Backbone
  Vector backbone: pRS416
  Backbone manufacturer: Ronald Davis (Addgene Plasmid #73796)
  Vector type: Yeast Expression, CRISPR
  Promoter: TEF1
  Selectable markers: HIS3
Growth in bacteria
  Bacterial resistance: Ampicillin, 100 μg/mL
  Growth temperature: 37°C
  Growth strain: DH5alpha
  Copy number: Low Copy
Gene/Insert
  Cloning method: Gibson Cloning
  Sequencing primers: 5′ CTCTTTCGATGACCTCCCATTG; 3′ gtaatacgactcactataggg
Terms and licenses: Academic/Nonprofit Terms; Industry Terms: Not Available to Industry
How to cite: ampl43 was a gift from Saeed Tavazoie (Addgene plasmid # 161830 ; http://n2t.net/addgene:161830 ; RRID:Addgene_161830)
